>Addgene plasmid #90405 | pLminP_Luc2P_RE60 | addgene full sequence | sequence record 465584 | Addgene NGS Result
AATGTAGTCTTATGCAATACTCTTGTAGTCTTGCAACATGGTAACGATGAGTTAGCAACATGCCTTACAA
GGAGAGAAAAAGCACCGTGCATGCCGATTGGTGGAAGTAAGGTGGTACGATCGTGCCTTATTAGGAAGGC
AACAGACGGGTCTGACATGGATTGGACGAACCACTGAATTGCCGCATTGCAGAGATATTGTATTTAAGTG
CCTAGCTCGATACATAAACGGGTCTCTCTGGTTAGACCAGATCTGAGCCTGGGAGCTCTCTGGCTAACTA
GGGAACCCACTGCTTAAGCCTCAATAAAGCTTGCCTTGAGTGCTTCAAGTAGTGTGTGCCCGTCTGTTGT
GTGACTCTGGTAACTAGAGATCCCTCAGACCCTTTTAGTCAGTGTGGAAAATCTCTAGCAGTGGCGCCCG
AACAGGGACTTGAAAGCGAAAGGGAAACCAGAGGAGCTCTCTCGACGCAGGACTCGGCTTGCTGAAGCGC
GCACGGCAAGAGGCGAGGGGCGGCGACTGGTGAGTACGCCAAAAATTTTGACTAGCGGAGGCTAGAAGGA
GAGAGATGGGTGCGAGAGCGTCAGTATTAAGCGGGGGAGAATTAGATCGCGATGGGAAAAAATTCGGTTA
AGGCCAGGGGGAAAGAAAAAATATAAATTAAAACATATAGTATGGGCAAGCAGGGAGCTAGAACGATTCG
CAGTTAATCCTGGCCTGTTAGAAACATCAGAAGGCTGTAGACAAATACTGGGACAGCTACAACCATCCCT
TCAGACAGGATCAGAAGAACTTAGATCATTATATAATACAGTAGCAACCCTCTATTGTGTGCATCAAAGG
ATAGAGATAAAAGACACCAAGGAAGCTTTAGACAAGATAGAGGAAGAGCAAAACAAAAGTAAGACCACCG
CACAGCAAGCGGCCGCTGATCTTCAGACCTGGAGGAGGAGATATGAGGGACAATTGGAGAAGTGAATTAT
ATAAATATAAAGTAGTAAAAATTGAACCATTAGGAGTAGCACCCACCAAGGCAAAGAGAAGAGTGGTGCA
GAGAGAAAAAAGAGCAGTGGGAATAGGAGCTTTGTTCCTTGGGTTCTTGGGAGCAGCAGGAAGCACTATG
GGCGCAGCGTCAATGACGCTGACGGTACAGGCCAGACAATTATTGTCTGGTATAGTGCAGCAGCAGAACA
ATTTGCTGAGGGCTATTGAGGCGCAACAGCATCTGTTGCAACTCACAGTCTGGGGCATCAAGCAGCTCCA
GGCAAGAATCCTGGCTGTGGAAAGATACCTAAAGGATCAACAGCTCCTGGGGATTTGGGGTTGCTCTGGA
AAACTCATTTGCACCACTGCTGTGCCTTGGAATGCTAGTTGGAGTAATAAATCTCTGGAACAGATTTGGA
ATCACACGACCTGGATGGAGTGGGACAGAGAAATTAACAATTACACAAGCTTAATACACTCCTTAATTGA
AGAATCGCAAAACCAGCAAGAAAAGAATGAACAAGAATTATTGGAATTAGATAAATGGGCAAGTTTGTGG
AATTGGTTTAACATAACAAATTGGCTGTGGTATATAAAATTATTCATAATGATAGTAGGAGGCTTGGTAG
GTTTAAGAATAGTTTTTGCTGTACTTTCTATAGTGAATAGAGTTAGGCAGGGATATTCACCATTATCGTT
TCAGACCCACCTCCCAACCCCGAGGGGACCCGACAGGCCCGAAGGAATAGAAGAAGAAGGTGGAGAGAGA
GACAGAGACAGATCCATTCGATTAGTGAACGGATCTCGACGGTATCGGTTAACTTTTAAAAGAAAAGGGG
GGATTGGGGGGTACAGTGCAGGGGAAAGAATAGTAGACATAATAGCAACAGACATACAAACTAAAGAATT
ACAAAAACAAATTACAAAAATTCAAAATTTTATCGATCGCACCAGCGTGTGGATCAGTTCTGAGAAAAGT
AGTTCTGAGAAAAGTAGTTCTGAGAAAAGTAGTTCTGAGAAAAGTAGTTCTGAGAAAAGTGATCCGAGAA
CAGATCTGGCCTCGGCGGCCAAGCTTAGACACTAGAGGGTATATAATGGAAGCTCGACTTCCAGCTTGGC
AATCCGGTACTGTTGGTAAAGCCACCATGGAAGATGCCAAAAACATTAAGAAGGGCCCAGCGCCATTCTA
CCCACTCGAAGACGGGACCGCCGGCGAGCAGCTGCACAAAGCCATGAAGCGCTACGCCCTGGTGCCCGGC
ACCATCGCCTTTACCGACGCACATATCGAGGTGGACATTACCTACGCCGAGTACTTCGAGATGAGCGTTC
GGCTGGCAGAAGCTATGAAGCGCTATGGGCTGAATACAAACCATCGGATCGTGGTGTGCAGCGAGAATAG
CTTGCAGTTCTTCATGCCCGTGTTGGGTGCCCTGTTCATCGGTGTGGCTGTGGCCCCAGCTAACGACATC
TACAACGAGCGCGAGCTGCTGAACAGCATGGGCATCAGCCAGCCCACCGTCGTATTCGTGAGCAAGAAAG
GGCTGCAAAAGATCCTCAACGTGCAAAAGAAGCTACCGATCATACAAAAGATCATCATCATGGATAGCAA
GACCGACTACCAGGGCTTCCAAAGCATGTACACCTTCGTGACTTCCCATTTGCCACCCGGCTTCAACGAG
TACGACTTCGTGCCCGAGAGCTTCGACCGGGACAAAACCATCGCCCTGATCATGAACAGTAGTGGCAGTA
CCGGATTGCCCAAGGGCGTAGCCCTACCGCACCGCACCGCTTGTGTCCGATTCAGTCATGCCCGCGACCC
CATCTTCGGCAACCAGATCATCCCCGACACCGCTATCCTCAGCGTGGTGCCATTTCACCACGGCTTCGGC
ATGTTCACCACGCTGGGCTACTTGATCTGCGGCTTTCGGGTCGTGCTCATGTACCGCTTCGAGGAGGAGC
TATTCTTGCGCAGCTTGCAAGACTATAAGATTCAATCTGCCCTGCTGGTGCCCACACTATTTAGCTTCTT
CGCTAAGAGCACTCTCATCGACAAGTACGACCTAAGCAACTTGCACGAGATCGCCAGCGGCGGGGCGCCG
CTCAGCAAGGAGGTAGGTGAGGCCGTGGCCAAACGCTTCCACCTACCAGGCATCCGCCAGGGCTACGGCC
TGACAGAAACAACCAGCGCCATTCTGATCACCCCCGAAGGGGACGACAAGCCTGGCGCAGTAGGCAAGGT
GGTGCCCTTCTTCGAGGCTAAGGTGGTGGACTTGGACACCGGTAAGACACTGGGTGTGAACCAGCGCGGC
GAGCTGTGCGTCCGTGGCCCCATGATCATGAGCGGCTACGTTAACAACCCCGAGGCTACAAACGCTCTCA
TCGACAAGGACGGCTGGCTGCACAGCGGCGACATCGCCTACTGGGACGAGGACGAGCACTTCTTCATCGT
GGACCGGCTGAAGAGCCTGATCAAATACAAGGGCTACCAGGTAGCCCCAGCCGAACTGGAGAGCATCCTG
CTGCAACACCCCAACATCTTCGACGCCGGGGTCGCCGGCCTGCCCGACGACGATGCCGGCGAGCTGCCCG
CCGCAGTCGTCGTGCTGGAACACGGTAAAACCATGACCGAGAAGGAGATCGTGGACTATGTGGCCAGCCA
GGTTACAACCGCCAAGAAGCTGCGCGGTGGTGTTGTGTTCGTGGACGAGGTGCCTAAAGGACTGACCGGC
AAGTTGGACGCCCGCAAGATCCGCGAGATTCTCATTAAGGCCAAGAAGGGCGGCAAGATCGCCGTGAATT
CTCACGGCTTCCCTCCCGAGGTGGAGGAGCAGGCCGCCGGCACCCTGCCCATGAGCTGCGCCCAGGAGAG
CGGCATGGATAGACACCCTGCTGCTTGCGCCAGCGCCAGGATCAACGTCTAAGGCCGCGACTCTAGAACG
CGTCACTGCGGCTKSMRSWSYWKYAGAGAGGACTACAGACATCAGCGCGTACCGGTTAGTAATGATCGAC
AATCAACCTCTGGATTACAAAATTTGTGAAAGATTGACTGGTATTCTTAACTATGTTGCTCCTTTTACGC
TATGTGGATACGCTGCTTTAATGCCTTTGTATCATGCTATTGCTTCCCGTATGGCTTTCATTTTCTCCTC
CTTGTATAAATCCTGGTTGCTGTCTCTTTATGAGGAGTTGTGGCCCGTTGTCAGGCAACGTGGCGTGGTG
TGCACTGTGTTTGCTGACGCAACCCCCACTGGTTGGGGCATTGCCACCACCTGTCAGCTCCTTTCCGGGA
CTTTCGCTTTCCCCCTCCCTATTGCCACGGCGGAACTCATCGCCGCCTGCCTTGCCCGCTGCTGGACAGG
GGCTCGGCTGTTGGGCACTGACAATTCCGTGGTGTTGTCGGGGAAGCTGACGTCCTTTCCATGGCTGCTC
GCCTGTGTTGCCACCTGGATTCTGCGCGGGACGTCCTTCTGCTACGTCCCTTCGGCCCTCAATCCAGCGG
ACCTTCCTTCCCGCGGCCTGCTGCCGGCTCTGCGGCCTCTTCCGCGTCTTCGCCTTCGCCCTCAGACGAG
TCGGATCTCCCTTTGGGCCGCCTCCCCGCCTGGCGATGGTACCGGTGTGGAAAGTCCCCAGGCTCCCCAG
CAGGCAGAAGTATGCAAAGCATGCATCTCAATTAGTCAGCAACCAGGTGTGGAAAGTCCCCAGGCTCCCC
AGCAGGCAGAAGTATGCAAAGCATGCATCTCAATTAGTCAGCAACCATAGTCCCGCCCCTAACTCCGCCC
ATCCCGCCCCTAACTCCGCCCAGTTCCGCCCATTCTCCGCCCCATGGCTGACTAATTTTTTTTATTTATG
CAGAGGCCGAGGCCGCCTCTGCCTCTGAGCTATTCCAGAAGTAGTGAGGAGGCTTTTTTGGAGGCCTAGG
CTTTTGCAAAAAGCTCCCGGGAGCTTGTATATCCATTTTCGGATCTGATCAGCACCTAGCATGGTGAGCA
AGGGCGAGGAGCTGTTCACCGGGGTGGTGCCCATCCTGGTCGAGCTGGACGGCGACGTAAACGGCCACAA
GTTCAGCGTGTCCGGCGAGGGCGAGGGCGATGCCACCTACGGCAAGCTGACCCTGAAGTTCATCTGCACC
ACCGGCAAGCTGCCCGTGCCCTGGCCCACCCTCGTGACCACCTTCACCTACGGCGTGCAGTGCTTCGCCC
GCTACCCCGACCACATGAAGCAGCACGACTTCTTCAAGTCCGCCATGCCCGAAGGCTACGTCCAGGAGCG
CACCATCTTCTTCAAGGACGACGGCAACTACAAGACCCGCGCCGAGGTGAAGTTCGAGGGCGACACCCTG
GTGAACCGCATCGAGCTGAAGGGCATCGACTTCAAGGAGGACGGCAACATCCTGGGGCACAAGCTGGAGT
ACAACTACAACAGCCACAAGGTCTATATCACCGCCGACAAGCAGAAGAACGGCATCAAGGTGAACTTCAA
GACCCGCCACAACATCGAGGACGGCAGCGTGCAGCTCGCCGACCACTACCAGCAGAACACCCCCATCGGC
GACGGCCCCGTGCTGCTGCCCGACAACCACTACCTGAGCACCCAGTCCGCCCTGAGCAAAGACCCCAACG
AGAAGCGCGATCACATGGTCCTGCTGGAGTTCGTGACCGCCGCCGGGATCACTCTCGGCATGGACGAGCT
GTACAAGTAAGGTACCTTTAAGACCAATGACTTACAAGGCAGCTGTAGATCTTAGCCACTTTTTAAAAGA
AAAGGGGGGACTGGAAGGGCTAATTCACTCCCAACGAAGACAAGATCTGCTTTTTGCTTGTACTGGGTCT
CTCTGGTTAGACCAGATCTGAGCCTGGGAGCTCTCTGGCTAACTAGGGAACCCACTGCTTAAGCCTCAAT
AAAGCTTGCCTTGAGTGCTTCAAGTAGTGTGTGCCCGTCTGTTGTGTGACTCTGGTAACTAGAGATCCCT
CAGACCCTTTTAGTCAGTGTGGAAAATCTCTAGCAGTAGTAGTTCATGTCATCTTATTATTCAGTATTTA
TAACTTGCAAAGAAATGAATATCAGAGAGTGAGAGGAACTTGTTTATTGCAGCTTATAATGGTTACAAAT
AAAGCAATAGCATCACAAATTTCACAAATAAAGCATTTTTTTCACTGCATTCTAGTTGTGGTTTGTCCAA
ACTCATCAATGTATCTTATCATGTCTGGCTCTAGCTATCCCGCCCCTAACTCCGCCCATCCCGCCCCTAA
CTCCGCCCAGTTCCGCCCATTCTCCGCCCCATGGCTGACTAATTTTTTTTATTTATGCAGAGGCCGAGGC
CGCCTCGGCCTCTGAGCTATTCCAGAAGTAGTGAGGAGGCTTTTTTGGAGGCCTAGGGACGTACCCAATT
CGCCCTATAGTGAGTCGTATTACGCGCGCTCACTGGCCGTCGTTTTACAACGTCGTGACTGGGAAAACCC
TGGCGTTACCCAACTTAATCGCCTTGCAGCACATCCCCCTTTCGCCAGCTGGCGTAATAGCGAAGAGGCC
CGCACCGATCGCCCTTCCCAACAGTTGCGCAGCCTGAATGGCGAATGGG
[124 nt withheld, positions 6560-6683]
C
[91 nt withheld, positions 6685-6775]
A
[49 nt withheld, positions 6777-6825]
CCTTTGACGTTGGAGTCCACGTTCTTT
[37 nt withheld, positions 6853-6889]
ACCCTATCTCGGTCTATTCTTTTGATTTATAAGGGATTTTGCCGATTTCGGCCTATTGGTTAAAAAATGA
GCTGATTTAACAAAAATTTAACGCGAATTTTAACAAAATATTAACGCTTACAATTTAGGTGGCACTTTTC
GGGGAAATGTGCGCGGAACCCCTATTTGTTTATTTTTCTAAATACATTCAAATATGTATCCGCTCATGAG
ACAATAACCCTGATAAATGCTTCAATAATATTGAAAAAGGAAGAGTATGAGTATTCAACATTTCCGTGTC
GCCCTTATTCCCTTTTTTGCGGCATTTTGCCTTCCTGTTTTTGCTCACCCAGAAACGCTGGTGAAAGTAA
AAGATGCTGAAGATCAGTTGGGTGCACGAGTGGGTTACATCGAACTGGATCTCAACAGCGGTAAGATCCT
TGAGAGTTTTCGCCCCGAAGAACGTTTTCCAATGATGAGCACTTTTAAAGTTCTGCTATGTGGCGCGGTA
TTATCCCGTATTGACGCCGGGCAAGAGCAACTCGGTCGCCGCATACACTATTCTCAGAATGACTTGGTTG
AGTACTCACCAGTCACAGAAAAGCATCTTACGGATGGCATGACAGTAAGAGAATTATGCAGTGCTGCCAT
AACCATGAGTGATAACACTGCGGCCAACTTACTTCTGACAACGATCGGAGGACCGAAGGAGCTAACCGCT
TTTTTGCACAACATGGGGGATCATGTAACTCGCCTTGATCGTTGGGAACCGGAGCTGAATGAAGCCATAC
CAAACGACGAGCGTGACACCACGATGCCTGTAGCAATGGCAACAACGTTGCGCAAACTATTAACTGGCGA
ACTACTTACTCTAGCTTCCCGGCAACAATTAATAGACTGGATGGAGGCGGATAAAGTTGCAGGACCACTT
CTGCGCTCGGCCCTTCCGGCTGGCTGGTTTATTGCTGATAAATCTGGAGCCGGTGAGCGTGGGTCTCGCG
GTATCATTGCAGCACTGGGGCCAGATGGTAAGCCCTCCCGTATCGTAGTTATCTACACGACGGGGAGTCA
GGCAACTATGGATGAACGAAATAGACAGATCGCTGAGATAGGTGCCTCACTGATTAAGCATTGGTAACTG
TCAGACCAAGTTTACTCATATATACTTTAGATTGATTTAAAACTTCATTTTTAATTTAAAAGGATCTAGG
TGAAGATCCTTTTTGATAATCTCATGACCAAAATCCCTTAACGTGAGTTTTCGTTCCACTGAGCGTCAGA
CCCCGTAGAAAAGATCAAAGGATCTTCTTGAGATCCTTTTTTTCTGCGCGTAATCTGCTGCTTGCAAACA
AAAAAACCACCGCTACCAGCGGTGGTTTGTTTGCCGGATCAAGAGCTACCAACTCTTTTTCCGAAGGTAA
CTGGCTTCAGCAGAGCGCAGATACCAAATACTGTTCTTCTAGTGTAGCCGTAGTTAGGCCACCACTTCAA
GAACTCTGTAGCACCGCCTACATACCTCGCTCTGCTAATCCTGTTACCAGTGGCTGCTGCCAGTGGCGAT
AAGTCGTGTCTTACCGGGTTGGACTCAAGACGATAGTTACCGGATAAGGCGCAGCGGTCGGGCTGAACGG
GGGGTTCGTGCACACAGCCCAGCTTGGAGCGAACGACCTACACCGAACTGAGATACCTACAGCGTGAGCT
ATGAGAAAGCGCCACGCTTCCCGAAGGGAGAAAGGCGGACAGGTATCCGGTAAGCGGCAGGGTCGGAACA
GGAGAGCGCACGAGGGAGCTTCCAGGGGGAAACGCCTGGTATCTTTATAGTCCTGTCGGGTTTCGCCACC
TCTGACTTGAGCGTCGATTTTTGTGATGCTCGTCAGGGGGGCGGAGCCTATGGAAAAACGCCAGCAACGC
GGCCTTTTTACGGTTCCTGGCCTTTTGCTGGCCTTTTGCTCACATGTTCTTTCCTGCGTTATCCCCTGAT
TCTGTGGATAACCGTATTACCGCCTTTGAGTGAGCTGATACCGCTCGCCGCAGCCGAACGACCGAGCGCA
GCGAGTCAGTGAGCGAGGAAGCGGAAGAGCGCCCAATACGCAAACCGCCTCTCCCCGCGCGTTGGCCGAT
TCATTAATGCAGCTGGCACGACAGGTTTCCCGACTGGAAAGCGGGCAGTGAGCGCAACGCAATTAATGTG
AGTTAGCTCACTCATTAGGCACCCCAGGCTTTACACTTTATGCTTCCGGCTCGTATGTTGTGTGGAATTG
TGAGCGGATAACAATTTCACACAGGAAACAGCTATGACCATGATTACGCCAAGCGCGCAATTAACCCTCA
CTAAAGGGAACAAAAGCTGGAGCTGCAAGCTT
Features (pLannotate 1.2.2; 28 found; start..end, strand, type, name):
      3..229     +  promoter       RSV promoter: Rous sarcoma virus enhancer/promoter
    230..410     +  LTR            5' LTR (truncated): truncated 5' long terminal repeat (LTR) from HIV-1
    457..582     +  misc_feature   HIV-1 Ψ: packaging signal of human immunodeficiency virus type 1
    566..929     +  CDS            HIV-1 gag (fragment): gag protein from human immunodeficiency virus 1; gag
   1075..1308    +  misc_feature   RRE: The Rev response element (RRE) of HIV-1 allows for Rev-dependent mRNA export from the nucleus to the cytoplasm.
   1685..1785    +  CDS            Rev (fragment): human immunodeficiency virus 1 (HIV-1) Rev protein; rev; enhances nuclear export of unspliced and incompletely spliced viral mRNAs
   1804..1921    +  misc_feature   cPPT/CTS: central polypurine tract and central termination sequence of HIV-1
   2063..2094    +  promoter       minP: minimal TATA-box promoter with low basal activity
   2127..3776    +  CDS            luciferase: firefly luciferase synthetic luc2 version of the luciferase gene
   3780..3899    +  CDS            hPEST: PEST degradation sequence from mouse ornithine decarboxylase human codon-optimized
   3991..4579    +  misc_feature   WPRE: woodchuck hepatitis virus posttranscriptional regulatory element
   4594..4910    +  promoter       SV40 promoter: SV40 enhancer and early promoter
   4961..5680    +  CDS            EmGFP: Emerald GFP mammalian codon-optimized
   5679..5750    +  CDS            nef (fragment): NEF_HV1Z2 - Experimental evidence at protein level: Swiss-Prot protein existence level 1. Extracellular Nef protein targets CD4(+) T-lymphocytes for apoptosis by interacting with CXCR4 surface receptors. From Human immunodeficiency virus type 1 group M subtype D (isolate Z2/CDC-Z34) (HIV-1).
   5752..5985    +  LTR            3' LTR (ΔU3): self-inactivating 3' long terminal repeat (LTR) from HIV-1
   6057..6178    +  polyA_signal   SV40 poly(A) signal: SV40 polyadenylation signal
   6218..6353    +  rep_origin     SV40 ori: SV40 origin of replication
   6374..6392    -  promoter       T7 promoter: promoter for bacteriophage T7 RNA polymerase
   6400..6555    +  CDS            lacZα (fragment): LacZα fragment of β-galactosidase; lacZ fragment
   6560..6988    +  rep_origin     f1 ori (sequence partly withheld): f1 bacteriophage origin of replication; arrow indicates direction of (+) strand synthesis
   7041..7145    +  promoter       AmpR promoter: bla
   7146..8006    +  CDS            AmpR: β-lactamase; bla; confers resistance to ampicillin, carbenicillin, and related antibiotics
   8177..8765    +  rep_origin     ori: high-copy-number ColE1/pMB1/pBR322/pUC origin of replication
   8948..9040    +  CDS            lacI (fragment): lac repressor; lacI; The lac repressor binds to the lac operator to inhibit transcription in E. coli. This inhibition can be relieved by adding lactose or isopropyl-β-D-thiogalactopyranoside (IPTG).
   9053..9074    +  protein_bind   CAP binding site: CAP binding activates transcription in the presence of cAMP. E. coli catabolite activator protein
   9089..9119    +  promoter       lac promoter: promoter for the E. coli lac operon
   9127..9143    +  protein_bind   lac operator: The lac repressor binds to the lac operator to inhibit transcription in E. coli. This inhibition can be relieved by adding lactose or isopropyl-β-D-thiogalactopyranoside (IPTG). lac repressor encoded by lacI
   9188..9206    +  promoter       T3 promoter: promoter for bacteriophage T3 RNA polymerase
