>Addgene plasmid #90405 | pLminP_Luc2P_RE60 Sequencing Result | analyzer sequence | sequence record 409159
AATGTAGTCTTATGCAATACTCTTGTAGTCTTGCAACATGGTAACGATGAGTTAGCAACATGCCTTACAA
GGAGAGAAAAAGCACCGTGCATGCCGATTGGTGGAAGTAAGGTGGTACGATCGTGCCTTATTAGGAAGGC
AACAGACGGGTCTGACATGGATTGGACGAACCACTGAATTGCCGCATTGCAGAGATATTGTATTTAAGTG
CCTAGCTCGATACATAAACGGGTCTCTCTGGTTAGACCAGATCTGAGCCTGGGAGCTCTCTGGCTAACTA
GGGAACCCACTGCTTAAGCCTCAATAAAGCTTGCCTTGAGTGCTTCAAGTAGTGTGTGCCCGTCTGTTGT
GTGACTCTGGTAACTAGAGATCCCTCAGACCCTTTTAGTCAGTGTGGAAAATCTCTAGCAGTGGCGCCCG
AACAGGGACTTGAAAGCGAAAGGGAAACCAGAGGAGCTCTCTCGACGCAGGACTCGGCTTGCTGAAGCGC
GCACGGCAAGAGGCGAGGGGCGGCGACTGGTGAGTACGCCAAAAATTTTGACTAGCGGAGGCTAGAAGGA
GAGAGATGGGTGCGAGAGCGTCAGTATTAAGCGGGGGAGAATTAGATCGCGATGGGAAAAAATTCGGTTA
AGGCCAGGGGGAAAGAAAAAATATAAATTAAAACATATAGTATGGGCAAGCAGGGAGCTAGAACGATTCG
CAGTTAATCCTGGCCTGTTAGAAACATCAGAAGGCTGTAGACAAATACTGGGACAGCTACAACCATCCCT
TCAGACAGGATCAGAAGAACTTAGATCATTATATAATACAGTAGCAACCCTCTATTGTGTGCATCAAAGG
ATAGAGATAAAAGACACCAAGGAAGCTTTAGACAAGATAGAGGAAGAGCAAAACAAAAGTAAGACCACCG
CACAGCAAGCGGCCGCTGATCTTCAGACCTGGAGGAGGAGATATGAGGGACAATTGGAGAAGTGAATTAT
ATAAATATAAAGTAGTAAAAATTGAACCATTAGGAGTAGCACCCACCAAGGCAAAGAGAAGAGTGGTGCA
GAGAGAAAAAAGAGCAGTGGGAATAGGAGCTTTGTTCCTTGGGTTCTTGGGAGCAGCAGGAAGCACTATG
GGCGCAGCGTCAATGACGCTGACGGTACAGGCCAGACAATTATTGTCTGGTATAGTGCAGCAGCAGAACA
ATTTGCTGAGGGCTATTGAGGCGCAACAGCATCTGTTGCAACTCACAGTCTGGGGCATCAAGCAGCTCCA
GGCAAGAATCCTGGCTGTGGAAAGATACCTAAAGGATCAACAGCTCCTGGGGATTTGGGGTTGCTCTGGA
AAACTCATTTGCACCACTGCTGTGCCTTGGAATGCTAGTTGGAGTAATAAATCTCTGGAACAGATTTGGA
ATCACACGACCTGGATGGAGTGGGACAGAGAAATTAACAATTACACAAGCTTAATACACTCCTTAATTGA
AGAATCGCAAAACCAGCAAGAAAAGAATGAACAAGAATTATTGGAATTAGATAAATGGGCAAGTTTGTGG
AATTGGTTTAACATAACAAATTGGCTGTGGTATATAAAATTATTCATAATGATAGTAGGAGGCTTGGTAG
GTTTAAGAATAGTTTTTGCTGTACTTTCTATAGTGAATAGAGTTAGGCAGGGATATTCACCATTATCGTT
TCAGACCCACCTCCCAACCCCGAGGGGACCCGACAGGCCCGAAGGAATAGAAGAAGAAGGTGGAGAGAGA
GACAGAGACAGATCCATTCGATTAGTGAACGGATCTCGACGGTATCGGTTAACTTTTAAAAGAAAAGGGG
GGATTGGGGGGTACAGTGCAGGGGAAAGAATAGTAGACATAATAGCAACAGACATACAAACTAAAGAATT
ACAAAAACAAATTACAAAAATTCAAAATTTTATCGATCGCACCAGCGTGTGGATCAGTTCTGAGAAAAGT
AGTTCTGAGAAAAGTAGTTCTGAGAAAAGTAGTTCTGAGAAAAGTAGTTCTGAGAAAAGTNGWTCYGAGA
AMAGWWSTKSYSWSRRMRGYMRWKCTKAGAMAMGWGATCCGAGAACAGATCTGGCCTCGGCGGCCAAGCT
TAGACACTAGAGGGTATATAATGGAAGCTCGACTTCCAGCTTGGCAATCCGGTACTGTTGGTAAAGCCAC
CATGGAAGATGCCAAAAACATTAAGAAGGGCCCAGCGCCATTCTACCCACTCGAAGACGGGACCGCCGGC
GAGCAGCTGCACAAAGCCATGAAGCGCTACGCCCTGGTGCCCGGCACCATCGCCTTTACCGACGCACATA
TCGAGGTGGACATTACCTACGCCGAGTACTTCGAGATGAGCGTTCGGCTGGCAGAAGCTATGAAGCGCTA
TGGGCTGAATACAAACCATCGGATCGTGGTGTGCAGCGAGAATAGCTTGCAGTTCTTCATGCCCGTGTTG
GGTGCCCTGTTCATCGGTGTGGCTGTGGCCCCAGCTAACGACATCTACAACGAGCGCGAGCTGCTGAACA
GCATGGGCATCAGCCAGCCCACCGTCGTATTCGTGAGCAAGAAAGGGCTGCAAAAGATCCTCAACGTGCA
AAAGAAGCTACCGATCATACAAAAGATCATCATCATGGATAGCAAGACCGACTACCAGGGCTTCCAAAGC
ATGTACACCTTCGTGACTTCCCATTTGCCACCCGGCTTCAACGAGTACGACTTCGTGCCCGAGAGCTTCG
ACCGGGACAAAACCATCGCCCTGATCATGAACAGTAGTGGCAGTACCGGATTGCCCAAGGGCGTAGCCCT
ACCGCACCGCACCGCTTGTGTCCGATTCAGTCATGCCCGCGACCCCATCTTCGGCAACCAGATCATCCCC
GACACCGCTATCCTCAGCGTGGTGCCATTTCACCACGGCTTCGGCATGTTCACCACGCTGGGCTACTTGA
TCTGCGGCTTTCGGGTCGTGCTCATGTACCGCTTCGAGGAGGAGCTATTCTTGCGCAGCTTGCAAGACTA
TAAGATTCAATCTGCCCTGCTGGTGCCCACACTATTTAGCTTCTTCGCTAAGAGCACTCTCATCGACAAG
TACGACCTAAGCAACTTGCACGAGATCGCCAGCGGCGGGGCGCCGCTCAGCAAGGAGGTAGGTGAGGCCG
TGGCCAAACGCTTCCACCTACCAGGCATCCGCCAGGGCTACGGCCTGACAGAAACAACCAGCGCCATTCT
GATCACCCCCGAAGGGGACGACAAGCCTGGCGCAGTAGGCAAGGTGGTGCCCTTCTTCGAGGCTAAGGTG
GTGGACTTGGACACCGGTAAGACACTGGGTGTGAACCAGCGCGGCGAGCTGTGCGTCCGTGGCCCCATGA
TCATGAGCGGCTACGTTAACAACCCCGAGGCTACAAACGCTCTCATCGACAAGGACGGCTGGCTGCACAG
CGGCGACATCGCCTACTGGGACGAGGACGAGCACTTCTTCATCGTGGACCGGCTGAAGAGCCTGATCAAA
TACAAGGGCTACCAGGTAGCCCCAGCCGAACTGGAGAGCATCCTGCTGCAACACCCCAACATCTTCGACG
CCGGGGTCGCCGGCCTGCCCGACGACGATGCCGGCGAGCTGCCCGCCGCAGTCGTCGTGCTGGAACACGG
TAAAACCATGACCGAGAAGGAGATCGTGGACTATGTGGCCAGCCAGGTTACAACCGCCAAGAAGCTGCGC
GGTGGTGTTGTGTTCGTGGACGAGGTGCCTAAAGGACTGACCGGCAAGTTGGACGCCCGCAAGATCCGCG
AGATTCTCATTAAGGCCAAGAAGGGCGGCAAGATCGCCGTGAATTCTCACGGCTTCCCTCCCGAGGTGGA
GGAGCAGGCCGCCGGCACCCTGCCCATGAGCTGCGCCCAGGAGAGCGGCATGGATAGACACCCTGCTGCT
TGCGCCAGCGCCAGGATCAACGTCTAAGGCCGCGACTCTAGAACGCGTCACTGCGGCTKSMRSWSYWKYA
GAGAGGACTACAGACATCAGCGCGTACCGGTTAGTAATGATCGACAATCAACCTCTGGATTACAAAATTT
GTGAAAGATTGACTGGTATTCTTAACTATGTTGCTCCTTTTACGCTATGTGGATACGCTGCTTTAATGCC
TTTGTATCATGCTATTGCTTCCCGTATGGCTTTCATTTTCTCCTCCTTGTATAAATCCTGGTTGCTGTCT
CTTTATGAGGAGTTGTGGCCCGTTGTCAGGCAACGTGGCGTGGTGTGCACTGTGTTTGCTGACGCAACCC
CCACTGGTTGGGGCATTGCCACCACCTGTCAGCTCCTTTCCGGGACTTTCGCTTTCCCCCTCCCTATTGC
CACGGCGGAACTCATCGCCGCCTGCCTTGCCCGCTGCTGGACAGGGGCTCGGCTGTTGGGCACTGACAAT
TCCGTGGTGTTGTCGGGGAAGCTGACGTCCTTTCCATGGCTGCTCGCCTGTGTTGCCACCTGGATTCTGC
GCGGGACGTCCTTCTGCTACGTCCCTTCGGCCCTCAATCCAGCGGACCTTCCTTCCCGCGGCCTGCTGCC
GGCTCTGCGGCCTCTTCCGCGTCTTCGCCTTCGCCCTCAGACGAGTCGGATCTCCCTTTGGGCCGCCTCC
CCGCCTGGCGATGGTACCGGTGTGGAAAGTCCCCAGGCTCCCCAGCAGGCAGAAGTATGCAAAGCATGCA
TCTCAATTAGTCAGCAACCAGGTGTGGAAAGTCCCCAGGCTCCCCAGCAGGCAGAAGTATGCAAAGCATG
CATCTCAATTAGTCAGCAACCATAGTCCCGCCCCTAACTCCGCCCATCCCGCCCCTAACTCCGCCCAGTT
CCGCCCATTCTCCGCCCCATGGCTGACTAATTTTTTTTATTTATGCAGAGGCCGAGGCCGCCTCTGCCTC
TGAGCTATTCCAGAAGTAGTGAGGAGGCTTTTTTGGAGGCCTAGGCTTTTGCAAAAAGCTCCCGGGAGCT
TGTATATCCATTTTCGGATCTGATCAGCACCTAGCATGGTGAGCAAGGGCGAGGAGCTGTTCACCGGGGT
GGTGCCCATCCTGGTCGAGCTGGACGGCGACGTAAACGGCCACAAGTTCAGCGTGTCCGGCGAGGGCGAG
GGCGATGCCACCTACGGCAAGCTGACCCTGAAGTTCATCTGCACCACCGGCAAGCTGCCCGTGCCCTGGC
CCACCCTCGTGACCACCTTCACCTACGGCGTGCAGTGCTTCGCCCGCTACCCCGACCACATGAAGCAGCA
CGACTTCTTCAAGTCCGCCATGCCCGAAGGCTACGTCCAGGAGCGCACCATCTTCTTCAAGGACGACGGC
AACTACAAGACCCGCGCCGAGGTGAAGTTCGAGGGCGACACCCTGGTGAACCGCATCGAGCTGAAGGGCA
TCGACTTCAAGGAGGACGGCAACATCCTGGGGCACAAGCTGGAGTACAACTACAACAGCCACAAGGTCTA
TATCACCGCCGACAAGCAGAAGAACGGCATCAAGGTGAACTTCAAGACCCGCCACAACATCGAGGACGGC
AGCGTGCAGCTCGCCGACCACTACCAGCAGAACACCCCCATCGGCGACGGCCCCGTGCTGCTGCCCGACA
ACCACTACCTGAGCACCCAGTCCGCCCTGAGCAAAGACCCCAACGAGAAGCGCGATCACATGGTCCTGCT
GGAGTTCGTGACCGCCGCCGGGATCACTCTCGGCATGGACGAGCTGTACAAGTAAGGTACCTTTAAGACC
AATGACTTACAAGGCAGCTGTAGATCTTAGCCACTTTTTAAAAGAAAAGGGGGGACTGGAAGGGCTAATT
CACTCCCAACGAAGACAAGATCTGCTTTTTGCTTGTACTGGGTCTCTCTGGTTAGACCAGATCTGAGCCT
GGGAGCTCTCTGGCTAACTAGGGAACCCACTGCTTAAGCCTCAATAAAGCTTGCCTTGAGTGCTTCAAGT
AGTGTGTGCCCGTCTGTTGTGTGACTCTGGTAACTAGAGATCCCTCAGACCCTTTTAGTCAGTGTGGAAA
ATCTCTAGCAGTAGTAGTTCATGTCATCTTATTATTCAGTATTTATAACTTGCAAAGAAATGAATATCAG
AGAGTGAGAGGAACTTGTTTATTGCAGCTTATAATGGTTACAAATAAAGCAATAGCATCACAAATTTCAC
AAATAAAGCATTTTTTTCACTGCATTCTAGTTGTGGTTTGTCCAAACTCATCAATGTATCTTATCATGTC
TGGCTCTAGCTATCCCGCCCCTAACTCCGCCCATCCCGCCCCTAACTCCGCCCAGTTCCGCCCATTCTCC
GCCCCATGGCTGACTAATTTTTTTTATTTATGCAGAGGCCGAGGCCGCCTCGGCCTCTGAGCTATTCCAG
AAGTAGTGAGGAGGCTTTTTTGGAGGCCTAGGGACGTACCCAATTCGCCCTATAGTGAGTCGTATTACGC
GCGCTCACTGGCCGTCGTTTTACAACGTCGTGACTGGGAAAACCCTGGCGTTACCCAACTTAATCGCCTT
GCAGCACATCCCCCTTTCGCCAGCTGGCGTAATAGCGAAGAGGCCCGCACCGATCGCCCTTCCCAACAGT
TGCGCAGCCTGAATGGCGAATGGG
[124 nt withheld, positions 6605-6728]
C
[91 nt withheld, positions 6730-6820]
A
[49 nt withheld, positions 6822-6870]
CCTTTGACGTTGGAGTCCACGTTCTTT
[37 nt withheld, positions 6898-6934]
ACCCTATCTCGGTCTATTCTTTTGATTTATAAGGGATTTTGCCGATTTCGGCCTATTGGTTAAAAAATGA
GCTGATTTAACAAAAATTTAACGCGAATTTTAACAAAATATTAACGCTTACAATTTAGGTGGCACTTTTC
GGGGAAATGTGCGCGGAACCCCTATTTGTTTATTTTTCTAAATACATTCAAATATGTATCCGCTCATGAG
ACAATAACCCTGATAAATGCTTCAATAATATTGAAAAAGGAAGAGTATGAGTATTCAACATTTCCGTGTC
GCCCTTATTCCCTTTTTTGCGGCATTTTGCCTTCCTGTTTTTGCTCACCCAGAAACGCTGGTGAAAGTAA
AAGATGCTGAAGATCAGTTGGGTGCACGAGTGGGTTACATCGAACTGGATCTCAACAGCGGTAAGATCCT
TGAGAGTTTTCGCCCCGAAGAACGTTTTCCAATGATGAGCACTTTTAAAGTTCTGCTATGTGGCGCGGTA
TTATCCCGTATTGACGCCGGGCAAGAGCAACTCGGTCGCCGCATACACTATTCTCAGAATGACTTGGTTG
AGTACTCACCAGTCACAGAAAAGCATCTTACGGATGGCATGACAGTAAGAGAATTATGCAGTGCTGCCAT
AACCATGAGTGATAACACTGCGGCCAACTTACTTCTGACAACGATCGGAGGACCGAAGGAGCTAACCGCT
TTTTTGCACAACATGGGGGATCATGTAACTCGCCTTGATCGTTGGGAACCGGAGCTGAATGAAGCCATAC
CAAACGACGAGCGTGACACCACGATGCCTGTAGCAATGGCAACAACGTTGCGCAAACTATTAACTGGCGA
ACTACTTACTCTAGCTTCCCGGCAACAATTAATAGACTGGATGGAGGCGGATAAAGTTGCAGGACCACTT
CTGCGCTCGGCCCTTCCGGCTGGCTGGTTTATTGCTGATAAATCTGGAGCCGGTGAGCGTGGGTCTCGCG
GTATCATTGCAGCACTGGGGCCAGATGGTAAGCCCTCCCGTATCGTAGTTATCTACACGACGGGGAGTCA
GGCAACTATGGATGAACGAAATAGACAGATCGCTGAGATAGGTGCCTCACTGATTAAGCATTGGTAACTG
TCAGACCAAGTTTACTCATATATACTTTAGATTGATTTAAAACTTCATTTTTAATTTAAAAGGATCTAGG
TGAAGATCCTTTTTGATAATCTCATGACCAAAATCCCTTAACGTGAGTTTTCGTTCCACTGAGCGTCAGA
CCCCGTAGAAAAGATCAAAGGATCTTCTTGAGATCCTTTTTTTCTGCGCGTAATCTGCTGCTTGCAAACA
AAAAAACCACCGCTACCAGCGGTGGTTTGTTTGCCGGATCAAGAGCTACCAACTCTTTTTCCGAAGGTAA
CTGGCTTCAGCAGAGCGCAGATACCAAATACTGTTCTTCTAGTGTAGCCGTAGTTAGGCCACCACTTCAA
GAACTCTGTAGCACCGCCTACATACCTCGCTCTGCTAATCCTGTTACCAGTGGCTGCTGCCAGTGGCGAT
AAGTCGTGTCTTACCGGGTTGGACTCAAGACGATAGTTACCGGATAAGGCGCAGCGGTCGGGCTGAACGG
GGGGTTCGTGCACACAGCCCAGCTTGGAGCGAACGACCTACACCGAACTGAGATACCTACAGCGTGAGCT
ATGAGAAAGCGCCACGCTTCCCGAAGGGAGAAAGGCGGACAGGTATCCGGTAAGCGGCAGGGTCGGAACA
GGAGAGCGCACGAGGGAGCTTCCAGGGGGAAACGCCTGGTATCTTTATAGTCCTGTCGGGTTTCGCCACC
TCTGACTTGAGCGTCGATTTTTGTGATGCTCGTCAGGGGGGCGGAGCCTATGGAAAAACGCCAGCAACGC
GGCCTTTTTACGGTTCCTGGCCTTTTGCTGGCCTTTTGCTCACATGTTCTTTCCTGCGTTATCCCCTGAT
TCTGTGGATAACCGTATTACCGCCTTTGAGTGAGCTGATACCGCTCGCCGCAGCCGAACGACCGAGCGCA
GCGAGTCAGTGAGCGAGGAAGCGGAAGAGCGCCCAATACGCAAACCGCCTCTCCCCGCGCGTTGGCCGAT
TCATTAATGCAGCTGGCACGACAGGTTTCCCGACTGGAAAGCGGGCAGTGAGCGCAACGCAATTAATGTG
AGTTAGCTCACTCATTAGGCACCCCAGGCTTTACACTTTATGCTTCCGGCTCGTATGTTGTGTGGAATTG
TGAGCGGATAACAATTTCACACAGGAAACAGCTATGACCATGATTACGCCAAGCGCGCAATTAACCCTCA
CTAAAGGGAACAAAAGCTGGAGCTGCAAGCTT
Features (pLannotate 1.2.2; 28 found; start..end, strand, type, name):
      3..229     +  promoter       RSV promoter: Rous sarcoma virus enhancer/promoter
    230..410     +  LTR            5' LTR (truncated): truncated 5' long terminal repeat (LTR) from HIV-1
    457..582     +  misc_feature   HIV-1 Ψ: packaging signal of human immunodeficiency virus type 1
    566..929     +  CDS            HIV-1 gag (fragment): gag protein from human immunodeficiency virus 1; gag
   1075..1308    +  misc_feature   RRE: The Rev response element (RRE) of HIV-1 allows for Rev-dependent mRNA export from the nucleus to the cytoplasm.
   1685..1785    +  CDS            Rev (fragment): human immunodeficiency virus 1 (HIV-1) Rev protein; rev; enhances nuclear export of unspliced and incompletely spliced viral mRNAs
   1804..1921    +  misc_feature   cPPT/CTS: central polypurine tract and central termination sequence of HIV-1
   2108..2139    +  promoter       minP: minimal TATA-box promoter with low basal activity
   2172..3821    +  CDS            luciferase: firefly luciferase synthetic luc2 version of the luciferase gene
   3825..3944    +  CDS            hPEST: PEST degradation sequence from mouse ornithine decarboxylase human codon-optimized
   4036..4624    +  misc_feature   WPRE: woodchuck hepatitis virus posttranscriptional regulatory element
   4639..4955    +  promoter       SV40 promoter: SV40 enhancer and early promoter
   5006..5725    +  CDS            EmGFP: Emerald GFP mammalian codon-optimized
   5724..5795    +  CDS            nef (fragment): NEF_HV1Z2 - Experimental evidence at protein level: Swiss-Prot protein existence level 1. Extracellular Nef protein targets CD4(+) T-lymphocytes for apoptosis by interacting with CXCR4 surface receptors. From Human immunodeficiency virus type 1 group M subtype D (isolate Z2/CDC-Z34) (HIV-1).
   5797..6030    +  LTR            3' LTR (ΔU3): self-inactivating 3' long terminal repeat (LTR) from HIV-1
   6102..6223    +  polyA_signal   SV40 poly(A) signal: SV40 polyadenylation signal
   6263..6398    +  rep_origin     SV40 ori: SV40 origin of replication
   6419..6437    -  promoter       T7 promoter: promoter for bacteriophage T7 RNA polymerase
   6445..6600    +  CDS            lacZα (fragment): LacZα fragment of β-galactosidase; lacZ fragment
   6605..7033    +  rep_origin     f1 ori (sequence partly withheld): f1 bacteriophage origin of replication; arrow indicates direction of (+) strand synthesis
   7086..7190    +  promoter       AmpR promoter: bla
   7191..8051    +  CDS            AmpR: β-lactamase; bla; confers resistance to ampicillin, carbenicillin, and related antibiotics
   8222..8810    +  rep_origin     ori: high-copy-number ColE1/pMB1/pBR322/pUC origin of replication
   8993..9085    +  CDS            lacI (fragment): lac repressor; lacI; The lac repressor binds to the lac operator to inhibit transcription in E. coli. This inhibition can be relieved by adding lactose or isopropyl-β-D-thiogalactopyranoside (IPTG).
   9098..9119    +  protein_bind   CAP binding site: CAP binding activates transcription in the presence of cAMP. E. coli catabolite activator protein
   9134..9164    +  promoter       lac promoter: promoter for the E. coli lac operon
   9172..9188    +  protein_bind   lac operator: The lac repressor binds to the lac operator to inhibit transcription in E. coli. This inhibition can be relieved by adding lactose or isopropyl-β-D-thiogalactopyranoside (IPTG). lac repressor encoded by lacI
   9233..9251    +  promoter       T3 promoter: promoter for bacteriophage T3 RNA polymerase
