[The description below was written by a language model from this plasmid's Addgene catalogue record and pLannotate feature annotations shown in this document.]
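Description:
pLminP_Luc2P_RE60 is a lentiviral transcriptional reporter for STAT5 pathway activity, built by Gibson cloning in the pLenti7.3 backbone with a reporter portion derived from the pGL4.29 vector. It is propagated in E. coli as a high-copy plasmid through a ColE1/pUC-type origin with ampicillin selection (AmpR), and it also carries an f1 origin. The viral framework is a self-inactivating HIV-1 design: an RSV promoter fused to a truncated 5' LTR drives genomic RNA production in packaging cells, followed by the Ψ packaging signal, RRE for Rev-dependent export, cPPT/CTS, and a ΔU3 3' LTR. An SV40 poly(A) signal and SV40 origin lie downstream of the 3' LTR.

The payload is a destabilized firefly luciferase, Luc2P, consisting of the synthetic luc2 coding sequence fused to an hPEST degradation sequence, which shortens protein half-life so the signal follows changes in transcription more closely. It sits behind a minimal TATA-box promoter (minP) with low basal activity. The catalogue lists the promoter as STAT5, implying STAT5-responsive elements upstream of minP, but these are not annotated in either feature table. They presumably occupy the unannotated gap between cPPT/CTS and minP. That gap differs by 45 nt between the two sequence records (9,231 and 9,276 nt), which are otherwise identically annotated; the catalogue gives a total size of 9,293 bp. A WPRE follows the reporter to enhance expression. A separate SV40 promoter drives Emerald GFP (listed as eGFP in the catalogue), which marks transduced cells. The construct is meant for stable delivery of a STAT5-responsive luciferase readout into mammalian cells, and the associated publication concerns pathway activity inference.
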