Addgene plasmid #90405: pLminP_Luc2P_RE60
Purpose: STAT5 - Stat5 gene reporter
Depositing lab: Ramnik Xavier. Depositing organization: Broad Institute. Publication: Simultaneous Pathway Activity Inference and Gene Expression Analysis Using RNA Sequencing. O'Connell DJ, Kolde R, Sooknah M, Graham DB, Sundberg TB, Latorre IJ, Mikkelsen TS, Xavier RJ. Cell Syst. 2016 May 25;2(5):323-34. doi: 10.1016/j.cels.2016.04.011. Epub 2016 May 19. PubMed 27211859.
Backbone
  Vector backbone: pLenti7.3
  Backbone manufacturer: Thermo Fisher
  Backbone size w/o insert (bp): 7251
  Total vector size (bp): 9293
  Vector type: Lentiviral
  Selectable markers: eGFP
Growth in bacteria
  Bacterial resistance: Ampicillin, 100 μg/mL
  Growth temperature: 30°C
  Growth strain: NEB Stable
  Copy number: High Copy
Gene/Insert
  Gene/Insert name: Firefly luciferase (alt name: Luc2P)
  Species: P. pyralis
  Insert size (bp): 1776
  Promoter: STAT5
  Cloning method: Gibson Cloning
  Sequencing primers: 5′ GGTACAGTGCAGGGGAAAGA
Resource information
  A portion of this plasmid was derived from a plasmid made by: pGL4.29 reporter vector (Promega)
Terms and licenses: Academic/Nonprofit Terms; Industry Terms: Not Available to Industry
How to cite: pLminP_Luc2P_RE60 was a gift from Ramnik Xavier (Addgene plasmid # 90405 ; http://n2t.net/addgene:90405 ; RRID:Addgene_90405)
